>Addgene plasmid #176019 | SITS-Cavin4b-EGFP | addgene full sequence | sequence record 346604 | Addgene NGS Result
GCCGCTACAGGGCGCGTCCCATTCGCCATTCAGGCTGCGCAACTGTTGGGAAGGGCGATCGGTGCGGGCC
TCTTCGCTATTACGCCAGTCGACTAGGGATAACAGGGTAATGAATTCAACTTTGTATAGAAAAGTTGACA
TTTCCCCGAAAAGTGCCACCTGACGTCTAATACGACTCACTATAGGGACATCTTAAGTTTATTTTATTTT
ATTTTATTTTATTTTATTTTATTTTATTTTATTTTATTTTATTTTATTTAACCATGACAGTAATGTATAA
AGTCTGTAAAGACATTAAACACGTAAGTGAAACCATGGGCACCTCTGGTCACCACCATCACCACCATCAC
CACCAAGTTTGTACAAAAAAGCAGGCTGCCACCATGGCTGATAAACTGGGACTGGCAGGTGTGGCGGACG
AGCCCAGCGCCATGAACATCTTCTCTCTGCTGGAGAGGGTGTCCGGGATCATAGACAATGTTCAGGCCTG
CCAGCAGCGGATGGAGGAGAGGCAGCTGGAGCTGGAGAACACCGTCAAGACCATCCAAGCAGATGTAGTC
AAGCTGACGAAGGAGCACACGGCGACCAGTGGCACCGTGGAGAAACTTCTGGAGAAAACACGCAAGGTCA
GCTGCCACATCAAGGACGTCCGCGTGCGGGTGGAGAAGCAGAACGTTCGAGTCAAGAAGGTGGAGGAAAC
CCAAGTCGAGCTGCTGAATAAGAACAAGTTCCGTGTCGTCATCTACCAGGGAGATAATGAGGTCCCAGCT
GTGGCTGGTCCTAAAGCCTCTCCGAAGGGAGCAATGGGTGGAGACGCTGCTGCAGACCCAGATGCACCAG
AGGCTCCGCTCCCTGACTCGGATGAGGAATACATGGTTGTTGAAGAAGCCGATTCTTCCACTGCTGCCAA
ACTAAAGAAGACCGGCCTGAAGCGCATCGAAAGCCTGAAGCAGACCTTCTCACGCGAGAACATGACTAAG
ACCAAAGAAAACCTGGGCACCAAGGTCAACAAGCTGGGCGAGCGCATAGTAACAGCCGAACGGCGTGAGA
AAATCCGCCAGTCAGGAGAACGACTGAAACAGTCTGGCGAGCGCTTCAAGGAAACCATCACAAAAACCGT
ACCAGCAAAGCTGAATCTGAAGAAGGAAAGGACGGTGGCTGAGGGTCAGGAGGGGGCAGAAGGGACCACA
GAAGGAACAGCACCCGTCCCACCACCGAAGGGTCGTAAACCCAGTCCTGAGGTGGCCTACACAGAGCCAA
CGCAGAAACAAGAAGGTCCAGATGAGGGCAAGGGTGAGGAATCAGAAGTACCGATGTATGATATGAAGCA
GCTTTCTGACCCAGCTTTCTTGTACAAAGTGGCTGTGAGCAAGGGCGAGGAGCTGTTCACCGGGGTGGTG
CCCATCCTGGTCGAGCTGGACGGCGACGTAAACGGCCACAAGTTCAGCGTGTCCGGCGAGGGCGAGGGCG
ATGCCACCTACGGCAAGCTGACCCTGAAGTTCATCTGCACCACCGGCAAGCTGCCCGTGCCCTGGCCCAC
CCTCGTGACCACCCTGACCTACGGCGTGCAGTGCTTCAGCCGCTACCCCGACCACATGAAGCAGCACGAC
TTCTTCAAGTCCGCCATGCCCGAAGGCTACGTCCAGGAGCGCACCATCTTCTTCAAGGACGACGGCAACT
ACAAGACCCGCGCCGAGGTGAAGTTCGAGGGCGACACCCTGGTGAACCGCATCGAGCTGAAGGGCATCGA
CTTCAAGGAGGACGGCAACATCCTGGGGCACAAGCTGGAGTACAACTACAACAGCCACAACGTCTATATC
ATGGCCGACAAGCAGAAGAACGGCATCAAGGTGAACTTCAAGATCCGCCACAACATCGAGGACGGCAGCG
TGCAGCTCGCCGACCACTACCAGCAGAACACCCCCATCGGCGACGGCCCCGTGCTGCTGCCCGACAACCA
CTACCTGAGCACCCAGTCCGCCCTGAGCAAAGACCCCAACGAGAAGCGCGATCACATGGTCCTGCTGGAG
TTCGTGACCGCCGCCGGGATCACTCTCGGCATGGACGAGCTGTACAAGTAACCAACTTTATTATACATAG
TTGATAATTCACTGGCCGTCGTTTTACGGTACCATCGATGATGATCCAGACATGATAAGATACATTGATG
AGTTTGGACAAACCACAACTAGAATGCAGTGAAAAAAATGCTTTATTTGTGAAATTTGTGATGCTATTGC
TTTATTTGTAACCATTATAAGCTGCAATAAACAAGTTAACAACAACAATTGCATTCATTTTATGTTTCAG
GTTCAGGGGGAGGTGTGGGAGGTTTTTTAAAGCAAGTAAAACCTCTACAAATGTGGTATGGCTGATTATG
ATCTCGAGATTACCCTGTTATCCCTAGCGTGGATCCTAGGACTAGTACCCAGCTTTTGTTCCCTTTAGTG
AGGGTTAATTGCGCGCTTGGCGTAATCATGGTCATAGCTGTTTCCTGTGTGAAATTGTTATCCGCTCACA
ATTCCACACAACATACGAGCCGGGAGCATAAAGTGTAAAGCCTGGGGTGCCTAATGAGTGAGCTAACTCA
CATTAATTGCGTTGCGCTCACTGCCCGCTTTCCAGTCGGGAAACCTGTCGTGCCAGCTGCATTAATGAAT
CGGCCAACGCGCGGGGAGAGGCGGTTTGCGTATTGGGCGCTCTTCCGCTTCCTCGCTCACTGACTCGCTG
CGCTCGGTCGTTCGGCTGCGGCGAGCGGTATCAGCTCACTCAAAGGCGGTAATACGGTTATCCACAGAAT
CAGGGGATAACGCAGGAAAGAACATGTGAGCAAAAGGCCAGCAAAAGGCCAGGAACCGTAAAAAGGCCGC
GTTGCTGGCGTTTTTCCATAGGCTCCGCCCCCCTGACGAGCATCACAAAAATCGACGCTCAAGTCAGAGG
TGGCGAAACCCGACAGGACTATAAAGATACCAGGCGTTTCCCCCTGGAAGCTCCCTCGTGCGCTCTCCTG
TTCCGACCCTGCCGCTTACCGGATACCTGTCCGCCTTTCTCCCTTCGGGAAGCGTGGCGCTTTCTCATAG
CTCACGCTGTAGGTATCTCAGTTCGGTGTAGGTCGTTCGCTCCAAGCTGGGCTGTGTGCACGAACCCCCC
GTTCAGCCCGACCGCTGCGCCTTATCCGGTAACTATCGTCTTGAGTCCAACCCGGTAAGACACGACTTAT
CGCCACTGGCAGCAGCCACTGGTAACAGGATTAGCAGAGCGAGGTATGTAGGCGGTGCTACAGAGTTCTT
GAAGTGGTGGCCTAACTACGGCTACACTAGAAGAACAGTATTTGGTATCTGCGCTCTGCTGAAGCCAGTT
ACCTTCGGAAAAAGAGTTGGTAGCTCTTGATCCGGCAAACAAACCACCGCTGGTAGCGGTGGTTTTTTTG
TTTGCAAGCAGCAGATTACGCGCAGAAAAAAAGGATCTCAAGAAGATCCTTTGATCTTTTCTACGGGGTC
TGACGCTCAGTGGAACGAAAACTCACGTTAAGGGATTTTGGTCATGAGATTATCAAAAAGGATCTTCACC
TAGATCCTTTTAAATTAAAAATGAAGTTTTAAATCAATCTAAAGTATATATGAGTAAACTTGGTCTGACA
GTTACCAATGCTTAATCAGTGAGGCACCTATCTCAGCGATCTGTCTATTTCGTTCATCCATAGTTGCCTG
ACTCCCCGTCGTGTAGATAACTACGATACGGGAGGGCTTACCATCTGGCCCCAGTGCTGCAATGATACCG
CGAGACCCACGCTCACCGGCTCCAGATTTATCAGCAATAAACCAGCCAGCCGGAAGGGCCGAGCGCAGAA
GTGGTCCTGCAACTTTATCCGCCTCCATCCAGTCTATTAATTGTTGCCGGGAAGCTAGAGTAAGTAGTTC
GCCAGTTAATAGTTTGCGCAACGTTGTTGCCATTGCTACAGGCATCGTGGTGTCACGCTCGTCGTTTGGT
ATGGCTTCATTCAGCTCCGGTTCCCAACGATCAAGGCGAGTTACATGATCCCCCATGTTGTGCAAAAAAG
CGGTTAGCTCCTTCGGTCCTCCGATCGTTGTCAGAAGTAAGTTGGCCGCAGTGTTATCACTCATGGTTAT
GGCAGCACTGCATAATTCTCTTACTGTCATGCCATCCGTAAGATGCTTTTCTGTGACTGGTGAGTACTCA
ACCAAGTCATTCTGAGAATAGTGTATGCGGCGACCGAGTTGCTCTTGCCCGGCGTCAATACGGGATAATA
CCGCGCCACATAGCAGAACTTTAAAAGTGCTCATCATTGGAAAACGTTCTTCGGGGCGAAAACTCTCAAG
GATCTTACCGCTGTTGAGATCCAGTTCGATGTAACCCACTCGTGCACCCAACTGATCTTCAGCATCTTTT
ACTTTCACCAGCGTTTCTGGGTGAGCAAAAACAGGAAGGCAAAATGCCGCAAAAAAGGGAATAAGGGCGA
CACGGAAATGTTGAATACTCATACTCTTCCTTTTTCAATATTATTGAAGCATTTATCAGGGTTATTGTCT
CATGAGCGGATACATATTTGAATGTATTTAGAAAAATAAACAAATAGGGGTTCCGCGCACATTTCCCCGA
AAAGTGCCACCTAAATTGTAAGCGTTAATATTTTGTTAAAATTCGCGTTAAATTTTTGTTAAATCAGCTC
ATTTTTTAACCAATAGGCCGAAATCGGCAAAATCCCTTATAAATCAAAAGAATAGACCGAGATAGGGT
[37 nt withheld, positions 4759-4795]
AAAGAACGTGGACTCCAACGTCAAAGG
[49 nt withheld, positions 4823-4871]
T
[91 nt withheld, positions 4873-4963]
G
[107 nt withheld, positions 4965-5071]
Features (pLannotate 1.2.2; 20 found; start..end, strand, type, name):
     22..88      -  CDS            lacZα (fragment): LacZα fragment of β-galactosidase; lacZ fragment
    117..137     +  protein_bind   attB4: mutant version of attB; core recombination site for the Gateway® BP reaction BP Clonase™
    168..186     +  promoter       T7 promoter: promoter for bacteriophage T7 RNA polymerase
    354..374     +  protein_bind   attB1: mutant version of attB; core recombination site for the Gateway® BP reaction BP Clonase™
    408..1289    +  CDS            cavin4a (fragment): CVN4A_DANRE - Also known as murca. Experimental evidence at protein level: Swiss-Prot protein existence level 1. Induces rhoa activation and activates nppa transcription and myofibrillar organization through the rho/rock signaling pathway. From Danio rerio (Zebrafish) (Brachydanio rerio).
   1342..1362    -  protein_bind   attB2: mutant version of attB; core recombination site for the Gateway® BP reaction BP Clonase™
   1365..2081    +  CDS            EGFP: the original enhanced GFP (Yang et al., 1996) mammalian codon-optimized
   2083..2103    -  protein_bind   attB3: mutant version of attB; core recombination site for the Gateway® BP reaction BP Clonase™
   2107..2127    +  CDS            lacZα (fragment): LacZα fragment of β-galactosidase; lacZ fragment
   2143..2277    -  polyA_signal   SV40 poly(A) signal: SV40 polyadenylation signal
   2300..2383    -  CDS            large T antigen (fragment): large T antigen from SV40 (simian virus 40)
   2442..2460    -  promoter       T3 promoter: promoter for bacteriophage T3 RNA polymerase
   2505..2521    -  protein_bind   lac operator: The lac repressor binds to the lac operator to inhibit transcription in E. coli. This inhibition can be relieved by adding lactose or isopropyl-β-D-thiogalactopyranoside (IPTG). lac repressor encoded by lacI
   2529..2559    -  promoter       lac promoter: promoter for the E. coli lac operon
   2574..2595    -  protein_bind   CAP binding site: CAP binding activates transcription in the presence of cAMP. E. coli catabolite activator protein
   2608..2700    -  CDS            lacI (fragment): lac repressor; lacI; The lac repressor binds to the lac operator to inhibit transcription in E. coli. This inhibition can be relieved by adding lactose or isopropyl-β-D-thiogalactopyranoside (IPTG).
   2883..3471    -  rep_origin     ori: high-copy-number ColE1/pMB1/pBR322/pUC origin of replication
   3642..4502    -  CDS            AmpR: β-lactamase; bla; confers resistance to ampicillin, carbenicillin, and related antibiotics
   4503..4607    -  promoter       AmpR promoter: bla
   4660..17      -  rep_origin     f1 ori (across the origin) (sequence partly withheld): f1 bacteriophage origin of replication; arrow indicates direction of (+) strand synthesis
