[The description below was written by a language model from this plasmid's Addgene catalogue record and pLannotate feature annotations shown in this document.]
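Description:
SITS-Cavin4b-EGFP is a roughly 5.1 kb template plasmid for producing zebrafish (Danio rerio) Cavin4b fused to EGFP in a Leishmania-based cell-free expression system. It derives from the Gateway destination vector SITS-ccdb-EGFP, in which the ccdB counter-selection cassette has been replaced by the Cavin4b coding sequence. The plasmid is propagated in E. coli as a high-copy construct through a ColE1/pUC-type origin and selected with ampicillin via the β-lactamase gene. An f1 origin and remnants of a lacZα/lac promoter cloning region reflect its phagemid-type ancestry.

The expression unit begins with a T7 promoter, which drives transcription by T7 RNA polymerase in a coupled transcription–translation reaction. Between the promoter and the attB1 site lies an unannotated stretch of about 170 nt. It presumably holds the species-independent translation initiation leader implied by the "SITS" name, although the feature table does not label it. The Cavin4b open reading frame sits between attB1 and attB2 and is followed directly by EGFP, giving a C-terminal fluorescent tag. Flanking attB4 and attB3 sites indicate multisite Gateway assembly of the original backbone. The automated annotation labels the insert as a cavin4a fragment, which most likely reflects homology matching to the paralogue, since the catalogue entry specifies cavin4b (murcb). An SV40 poly(A) signal and a T3 promoter lie downstream in the reverse orientation and appear to be backbone carry-over.

The construct is intended for rapid in vitro synthesis of fluorescently labelled Cavin4b. The associated study concerns the interaction of Cavin4 with Bin1 in T-tubule formation in developing skeletal muscle.
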