Addgene plasmid #176019: SITS-Cavin4b-EGFP
Purpose: Leishmania cell free expression of zebrafish Cavin4b-EGFP. Parton lab clone GRJ
Depositing lab: Rob Parton. Depositing organization: University of Queensland, Institute for Molecular Bioscience. Publication: Cavin4 interacts with Bin1 to promote T-tubule formation and stability in developing skeletal muscle. Lo HP, Lim YW, Xiong Z, Martel N, Ferguson C, Ariotti N, Giacomotto J, Rae J, Floetenmeyer M, Moradi SV, Gao Y, Tillu VA, Xia D, Wang H, Rahnama S, Nixon SJ, Bastiani M, Day RD, Smith KA, Palpant NJ, Johnston WA, Alexandrov K, Collins BM, Hall TE, Parton RG. J Cell Biol. 2021 Dec 6;220(12). pii: 212693. doi: 10.1083/jcb.201905065. Epub 2021 Oct 11. PubMed 34633413.
Backbone
  Vector backbone: SITS-ccdb-EGFP (Addgene 118752)
  Vector type: Leishmania cell free expression
Growth in bacteria
  Bacterial resistance: Ampicillin, 100 μg/mL
  Growth temperature: 37°C
  Growth strain: DH5alpha
  Copy number: High Copy
Gene/Insert
  Gene/Insert name: Cavin4b
  Species: D. rerio (zebrafish)
  Entrez Gene: cavin4b (a.k.a. mur, murc, murcb, wu:fc18g06, zgc:92239)
Terms and licenses: Academic/Nonprofit Terms; Industry Terms: Not Available to Industry
How to cite: SITS-Cavin4b-EGFP was a gift from Rob Parton (Addgene plasmid # 176019 ; http://n2t.net/addgene:176019 ; RRID:Addgene_176019)
